Addgene plasmid #230157: AiP13493 - pAAV-AiE0984h-minBG-SYFP2-P2A-3XFLAG-10aa-H2B-WPRE3-BGHpA (Alias: CN3493)
Purpose: AiE0984h is an enhancer sequence, designed to drive AAV-mediated transgene expression in specific populations of brain cells
Depositing lab: Allen Institute for Brain Science & Boaz Levi. Depositing organization: Allen Institute. Publication: A suite of enhancer AAVs and transgenic mouse lines for genetic access to cortical cell types. Ben-Simon Y, Hooper M, Narayan S, Daigle TL, Dwivedi D, Way SW, Oster A, Stafford DA, Mich JK, Taormina MJ, Martinez RA, Opitz-Araya X, Roth JR, Alexander JR, Allen S, Amster A, Arbuckle J, Ayala A, Baker PM, Bakken TE, Barcelli T, Barta S, Bendrick J, Bertagnolli D, Bielstein C, Bishwakarma P, Bowlus J, Boyer G, Brouner K, Casian B, Casper T, Chakka AB, Chakrabarty R, Chance RK, Chavan S, Clark M, Colbert K, Collman F, Daniel S, Departee M, DiValentin P, Donadio N, Dotson N, Egdorf T, Fliss T, Gabitto M, Garcia J, Gary A, Gasperini M, Gloe J, Goldy J, Gore BB, Graybuck L, Greisman N, Haeseleer F, Halterman C, Haradon Z, Hastings SD, Helback O, Ho W, Hockemeyer D, Huang C, Huff S, Hunker A, Johansen N, Jones D, Juneau Z, Kalmbach B, Kannan M, Khem S, Kussick E, Kutsal R, Larsen R, Lee C, Lee AY, Leibly M, Lenz GH, Li S, Liang E, Lusk N, Madigan Z, Malloy J, Malone J, McCue R, Melchor J, Mollenkopf T, Moosman S, Morin E, Newman D, Ng L, Ngo K, Omstead V, Otto S, Oyama A, Pena N, Pham T, Phillips E, Pom CA, Potekhina L, Ransford S, Ray PL, Rette D, Reynoldson C, Rimorin C, Rocha D, Ruiz A, Sanchez REA, Sawyer L, Sedeno-Cortes A, Sevigny JP, Shapovalova N, Shepard N, Shulga L, Sigler AR, Siverts L, Soliman S, Somasundaram S, Staats B, Stewart K, Szelenyi E, Tieu M, Trader C, Tran A, van Velthoven CTJ, Walker M, Wang Y, Weed N, Wirthlin M, Wood T, Wynalda B, Yao Z, Zhou T, Ariza J, Dee N, Reding M, Ronellenfitch K, Mufti S, Sunkin SM, Smith KA, Esposito L, Waters J, Thyagarajan B, Yao S, Lein ES, Zeng H, Levi BP, Ngai J, Ting JT, Tasic B. Cell. 2025 May 16:S0092-8674(25)00513-6. doi: 10.1016/j.cell.2025.05.002. PubMed 40403729.
Backbone
  Vector backbone: pAAV2
  Vector type: AAV
Growth in bacteria
  Bacterial resistance: Ampicillin, 100 μg/mL
  Growth temperature: 37°C
  Growth strain: NEB Stable
  Copy number: High Copy
Gene/Insert
  Gene/Insert name: SYFP2-P2A-3XFLAG-10aa-H2B
  Species: Synthetic
  Promoter: minBG
  Cloning method: Gibson Cloning
Terms and licenses: Academic/Nonprofit Terms; Industry Terms: Not Available to Industry
How to cite: AiP13493 - pAAV-AiE0984h-minBG-SYFP2-P2A-3XFLAG-10aa-H2B-WPRE3-BGHpA (Alias: CN3493) was a gift from Allen Institute for Brain Science & Boaz Levi (Addgene plasmid # 230157 ; http://n2t.net/addgene:230157 ; RRID:Addgene_230157)
