[The description below was written by a language model from this plasmid's Addgene catalogue record and pLannotate feature annotations shown in this document.]
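Description:
AiP13493 - pAAV-AiE0984h-minBG-SYFP2-P2A-3XFLAG-10aa-H2B-WPRE3-BGHpA (alias CN3493) is a 5,359 nt AAV transfer plasmid built on a pAAV2 backbone, part of a collection of enhancer-driven AAV vectors developed for genetic access to cortical cell types. It is propagated in bacteria as a high-copy plasmid through a ColE1/pUC-type origin and selected with ampicillin via the β-lactamase gene and its own promoter. An f1 phage origin and small remnants of pBR322 bom and rop sequences are also present in the backbone. The expression cassette lies between AAV2 inverted terminal repeats, which direct replication and packaging of the intervening DNA into AAV particles. The annotation detects one full-length ITR downstream of the cassette and only short ITR fragments upstream.

Expression is controlled by the AiE0984h enhancer placed ahead of the minimal minBG promoter. Neither element is annotated in the feature table, but both presumably occupy the unannotated stretch between the upstream ITR and the SYFP2 start. A minimal promoter has little activity on its own, so the enhancer is meant to restrict transgene expression to particular populations of brain cells, although the record does not say which populations. The synthetic open reading frame encodes the fast-maturing monomeric yellow fluorescent protein SYFP2, followed by a P2A self-cleaving peptide and then a 3xFLAG tag joined by a ten-residue linker to human histone H2B. Labelled cells should therefore produce a free yellow fluorescent protein and a separate FLAG-tagged, chromatin-bound nuclear marker. A shortened WPRE (WPRE3) enhances transcript expression, and the bovine growth hormone polyadenylation signal terminates the transcript. The construct serves as a reporter for assessing and exploiting the cell-type specificity of this enhancer after AAV delivery.
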