Features (pLannotate 1.2.2; 16 found; start..end, strand, type, name):
     12..39      +  repeat_region  AAV2 ITR (fragment): inverted terminal repeat of adeno-associated virus serotype 2 inverted
     68..95      +  repeat_region  AAV2 ITR (fragment): inverted terminal repeat of adeno-associated virus serotype 2 inverted
    831..1547    +  CDS            SYFP2: SYFP2 is a basic (constitutively fluorescent) yellow fluorescent protein published in 2006, derived from Aequorea victoria. It is reported to be a very rapidly-maturing monomer with moderate acid sensitivity.
   1626..1691    +  CDS            3xFLAG: three tandem FLAG® epitope tags, followed by an enterokinase cleavage site
   1722..2099    +  CDS            H2B: human histone H2B; HIST1H2BJ
   2133..2290    +  misc_feature   WPRE (fragment): woodchuck hepatitis virus posttranscriptional regulatory element
   2296..2376    +  misc_feature   WPRE (fragment): woodchuck hepatitis virus posttranscriptional regulatory element
   2393..2504    +  polyA_signal   bGH poly(A) signal: bovine growth hormone polyadenylation signal
   2622..2762    +  repeat_region  AAV2 ITR: inverted terminal repeat of adeno-associated virus serotype 2 inverted
   2767..2818    -  misc_feature   bom (fragment): basis of mobility region from pBR322
   2837..3292    +  rep_origin     f1 ori (sequence partly withheld): f1 bacteriophage origin of replication; arrow indicates direction of (+) strand synthesis
   3293..3342    -  misc_feature   bom (fragment): basis of mobility region from pBR322
   3444..3479    -  CDS            rop (fragment): Rop protein, which maintains plasmids at low copy number; rop
   3574..3678    +  promoter       AmpR promoter: bla
   3679..4539    +  CDS            AmpR: β-lactamase; bla; confers resistance to ampicillin, carbenicillin, and related antibiotics
   4710..5298    +  rep_origin     ori: high-copy-number ColE1/pMB1/pBR322/pUC origin of replication
>Addgene plasmid #230157 | AiP13493 - pAAV-AiE0984h-minBG-SYFP2-P2A-3XFLAG-10aa-H2B-WPRE3-BGHpA (Alias: CN3493) | addgene full sequence | sequence record 461882 | Addgene NGS Result
CCTGCAGGCAGCTGCGCGCTCGCTCGCTCACTGAGGCCGCCCGGGCGTCGGGCGACCTTTGGTCGCCCGG
CCTCAGTGAGCGAGCGAGCGCGCAGAGAGGGAGTGGCCAACTCCATCACTAGGGGTTCCTGCGGCCGCAC
GCGTCAGGACGGTGCTCTGCATAGCAGGATGACCAGCATCCCTGAACCCACCTATTAAATGCCAGCAACA
CTTCCAATCATTGTGAAAGTAAAATCACTGCCTCGCCAAAACTCTCAAAATGCTTCCCTGGGGGCAGTAG
CACTCCCTCTGAGTGAGTACCACCGTCAGAGTGCCTCGTCCAAAGCGCTGTCTTGATTCATTTCCTGAGG
CATATGGCAGTGCACCTGCCGCACCTCGGCTTGGACATGTGCACTGGAAAACTGGCAAGGGGAGGTGTTC
AGACAAATTGTCAGACTTGCTGCTGGCTTCAGGTTAGATGAGGCGCTGAGCCTGAGTGTCTCACGCTCTC
AAGGAAAGCATTTTTTGCATCACTGAACTGATGCAAGAAAAGAGGTGGAAAGAGGAGGAAAGCATTCTCA
TGGTTTGGGCCTCCTCAGTCAGCCTTACCTGCTCAGGGCCCCACAGCACTGGGTAGAAGAGGTAACGACC
AAGTGGATTTTAGCCACAGTGATAGTGAGCATTAGGGACACAGGCCATCACCCCCAAAAGCTCTTTTCTT
TCATTGCCTAAAGGAGAGCAAGGAGTGTGGTGAGCTCGGGCTGGGCATAAAAGTCAGGGCAGAGCCATCT
ATTGCTTACATTTGCTTCTGGGATCCAGATCTTTCGAAGCTAGCGCTACCGGTCGCCACCATGGTCTCCA
AGGGCGAGGAGCTGTTCACCGGGGTGGTGCCCATCCTGGTCGAGCTGGACGGCGATGTCAACGGCCACAA
GTTCAGCGTGTCCGGCGAGGGCGAGGGCGATGCCACCTACGGCAAGCTGACCCTGAAGCTGATCTGCACC
ACCGGCAAGCTGCCCGTGCCCTGGCCCACCCTCGTGACCACCCTGGGCTACGGCGTGCAGTGCTTCGCCC
GCTACCCCGACCACATGAAGCAGCACGACTTCTTCAAGTCCGCCATGCCCGAAGGCTACGTCCAGGAGCG
CACCATCTTCTTCAAAGACGACGGCAACTACAAGACCCGCGCCGAGGTGAAGTTCGAGGGCGACACCCTG
GTGAACCGCATCGAGCTGAAGGGCATCGACTTCAAGGAGGACGGCAACATCCTGGGGCACAAGCTGGAGT
ACAACTACAACAGCCACAACGTCTATATCACCGCCGACAAGCAGAAGAACGGCATCAAGGCCAACTTCAA
GATCCGCCACAACATCGAGGACGGCGGCGTGCAGCTCGCCGACCACTACCAGCAGAACACCCCCATCGGC
GACGGCCCCGTGCTGCTGCCCGACAACCACTACCTGAGCTACCAGTCCAAGCTGAGCAAAGACCCCAACG
AGAAGCGCGATCACATGGTCCTGCTGGAGTTCGTGACCGCCGCCGGGATCACTCTCGGCATGGACGAGCT
GTACAAGGGCTCTGGTGCTACCAACTTCTCACTGTTGAAACAGGCAGGGGATGTAGAGGAGAATCCAGGG
CCTGGTGCTAGTGGAGACTACAAAGACCATGACGGAGATTATAAAGATCATGACATCGATTACAAGGATG
ACGATGACAAGTCCGGACTCAGATCTGGAGGCTCCGGAGGCCCAGAGCCAGCGAAGTCTGCTCCCGCCCC
GAAAAAGGGCTCCAAGAAGGCGGTGACTAAGGCGCAGAAGAAAGGCGGCAAGAAGCGCAAGCGCAGCCGC
AAGGAGAGCTATTCCATCTATGTGTACAAGGTTCTGAAGCAGGTCCACCCTGACACCGGCATTTCGTCCA
AGGCCATGGGCATCATGAATTCGTTTGTGAACGACATTTTCGAGCGCATCGCAGGAGAGGCTTCCCGCCT
GGCGCATTACAACAAGCGCTCGACCATCACCTCCCGGGAGATCCAGACGGCCGTGCGCCTGCTGCTGCCT
GGGGAGTTGGCCAAGCACGCCGTGTCCGAGGGTACTAAGGCCATCACCAAGTACACCAGCGCTAAGTAAT
GAGGCGCGCCGCGGCCGCGAATTCGATATCATAATCAACCTCTGGATTACAAAATTTGTGAAAGATTGAC
TGGTATTCTTAACTATGTTGCTCCTTTTACGCTATGTGGATACGCTGCTTTAATGCCTTTGTATCATGCT
ATTGCTTCCCGTATGGCTTTCATTTTCTCCTCCTTGTATAAATCCTGGTTAGTTCTTGCCACGGCGGAAC
TCATCGCCGCCTGCCTTGCCCGCTGCTGGACAGGGGCTCGGCTGTTGGGCACTGACAATTCCGTGGCTCG
AGAGATCTTCGACTGTGCCTTCTAGTTGCCAGCCATCTGTTGTTTGCCCCTCCCCCGTGCCTTCCTTGAC
CCTGGAAGGTGCCACTCCCACTGTCCTTTCCTAATAAAATGAGGAAATTGCATCGCATTGTCTGAGTAGG
TGTCATTCTATTCTGGGGGGTGGGGTGGGGCAGGACAGCAAGGGGGAGGATTGGGAAGACAATAGCAGGC
ATGAGATCTCACGTGCGGACCGAGCGGCCGCAGGAACCCCTAGTGATGGAGTTGGCCACTCCCTCTCTGC
GCGCTCGCTCGCTCACTGAGGCCGGGCGACCAAAGGTCGCCCGACGCCCGGGCTTTGCCCGGGCGGCCTC
AGTGAGCGAGCGAGCGCGCAGCTGCCTGCAGGGGCGCCTGATGCGGTATTTTCTCCTTACGCATCTGTGC
GGTATTTCACACCGCATA
[95 nt withheld, positions 2819-2913]
T
[46 nt withheld, positions 2915-2960]
C
[141 nt withheld, positions 2962-3102]
CCTTTGACGTTGGAGTCCACGTTCTTT
[37 nt withheld, positions 3130-3166]
ACTCTATCTCGGGCTATTCTTTTGATTTATAAGGGATTTTGCCGATTTCGGTCTATTGGTTAAAAAATGA
GCTGATTTAACAAAAATTTAACGCGAATTTTAACAAAATATTAACGTTTACAATTTTATGGTGCACTCTC
AGTACAATCTGCTCTGATGCCGCATAGTTAAGCCAGCCCCGACACCCGCCAACACCCGCTGACGCGCCCT
GACGGGCTTGTCTGCTCCCGGCATCCGCTTACAGACAAGCTGTGACCGTCTCCGGGAGCTGCATGTGTCA
GAGGTTTTCACCGTCATCACCGAAACGCGCGAGACGAAAGGGCCTCGTGATACGCCTATTTTTATAGGTT
AATGTCATGATAATAATGGTTTCTTAGACGTCAGGTGGCACTTTTCGGGGAAATGTGCGCGGAACCCCTA
TTTGTTTATTTTTCTAAATACATTCAAATATGTATCCGCTCATGAGACAATAACCCTGATAAATGCTTCA
ATAATATTGAAAAAGGAAGAGTATGAGTATTCAACATTTCCGTGTCGCCCTTATTCCCTTTTTTGCGGCA
TTTTGCCTTCCTGTTTTTGCTCACCCAGAAACGCTGGTGAAAGTAAAAGATGCTGAAGATCAGTTGGGTG
CACGAGTGGGTTACATCGAACTGGATCTCAACAGCGGTAAGATCCTTGAGAGTTTTCGCCCCGAAGAACG
TTTTCCAATGATGAGCACTTTTAAAGTTCTGCTATGTGGCGCGGTATTATCCCGTATTGACGCCGGGCAA
GAGCAACTCGGTCGCCGCATACACTATTCTCAGAATGACTTGGTTGAGTACTCACCAGTCACAGAAAAGC
ATCTTACGGATGGCATGACAGTAAGAGAATTATGCAGTGCTGCCATAACCATGAGTGATAACACTGCGGC
CAACTTACTTCTGACAACGATCGGAGGACCGAAGGAGCTAACCGCTTTTTTGCACAACATGGGGGATCAT
GTAACTCGCCTTGATCGTTGGGAACCGGAGCTGAATGAAGCCATACCAAACGACGAGCGTGACACCACGA
TGCCTGTAGCAATGGCAACAACGTTGCGCAAACTATTAACTGGCGAACTACTTACTCTAGCTTCCCGGCA
ACAATTAATAGACTGGATGGAGGCGGATAAAGTTGCAGGACCACTTCTGCGCTCGGCCCTTCCGGCTGGC
TGGTTTATTGCTGATAAATCTGGAGCCGGTGAGCGTGGGTCTCGCGGTATCATTGCAGCACTGGGGCCAG
ATGGTAAGCCCTCCCGTATCGTAGTTATCTACACGACGGGGAGTCAGGCAACTATGGATGAACGAAATAG
ACAGATCGCTGAGATAGGTGCCTCACTGATTAAGCATTGGTAACTGTCAGACCAAGTTTACTCATATATA
CTTTAGATTGATTTAAAACTTCATTTTTAATTTAAAAGGATCTAGGTGAAGATCCTTTTTGATAATCTCA
TGACCAAAATCCCTTAACGTGAGTTTTCGTTCCACTGAGCGTCAGACCCCGTAGAAAAGATCAAAGGATC
TTCTTGAGATCCTTTTTTTCTGCGCGTAATCTGCTGCTTGCAAACAAAAAAACCACCGCTACCAGCGGTG
GTTTGTTTGCCGGATCAAGAGCTACCAACTCTTTTTCCGAAGGTAACTGGCTTCAGCAGAGCGCAGATAC
CAAATACTGTTCTTCTAGTGTAGCCGTAGTTAGGCCACCACTTCAAGAACTCTGTAGCACCGCCTACATA
CCTCGCTCTGCTAATCCTGTTACCAGTGGCTGCTGCCAGTGGCGATAAGTCGTGTCTTACCGGGTTGGAC
TCAAGACGATAGTTACCGGATAAGGCGCAGCGGTCGGGCTGAACGGGGGGTTCGTGCACACAGCCCAGCT
TGGAGCGAACGACCTACACCGAACTGAGATACCTACAGCGTGAGCTATGAGAAAGCGCCACGCTTCCCGA
AGGGAGAAAGGCGGACAGGTATCCGGTAAGCGGCAGGGTCGGAACAGGAGAGCGCACGAGGGAGCTTCCA
GGGGGAAACGCCTGGTATCTTTATAGTCCTGTCGGGTTTCGCCACCTCTGACTTGAGCGTCGATTTTTGT
GATGCTCGTCAGGGGGGCGGAGCCTATGGAAAAACGCCAGCAACGCGGCCTTTTTACGGTTCCTGGCCTT
TTGCTGGCCTTTTGCTCACATGT
